Addgene plasmid #145884: pAc5.1B-EGFP-DmLSm5_A
Purpose: Insect Expression of DmLSm5
Depositing lab: Elisa Izaurralde. Depositing organization: Max Planck Institute for Developmental Biology. Publication: A divergent Sm fold in EDC3 proteins mediates DCP1 binding and P-body targeting. Tritschler F, Eulalio A, Truffault V, Hartmann MD, Helms S, Schmidt S, Coles M, Izaurralde E, Weichenrieder O. Mol Cell Biol. 2007 Dec . 27(24):8600-11. 10.1128/MCB.01506-07 PubMed 17923697.
Backbone
  Vector backbone: Unknown
  Vector type: Insect Expression
Growth in bacteria
  Bacterial resistance: Ampicillin, 100 μg/mL
  Growth temperature: 37°C
  Growth strain: DH5alpha
  Copy number: Low Copy
Gene/Insert
  Gene/Insert name: DmLSm5
  Species: D. melanogaster (fly)
  Entrez Gene: CG6610 (a.k.a. BcDNA:RE60135, Dmel\CG6610)
  Cloning method: Unknown
Terms and licenses: Academic/Nonprofit Terms; Industry Terms: Not Available to Industry
Depositor comments: ORF extraced from NCBI: NM_139765.3 Plasmids from this collection were made available to the research community and donated after the lab closed. Please note that the sequence provided by the depositing laboratory may be theoretical/predicted or based on Sanger sequencing results. There may be discrepancies between sequencing results obtained by Addgene and the depositor sequence. If an Addgene verified sequence is not available, please contact before placing your order to request that our lab fully sequence the plasmid.
How to cite: pAc5.1B-EGFP-DmLSm5_A was a gift from Elisa Izaurralde (Addgene plasmid # 145884 ; http://n2t.net/addgene:145884 ; RRID:Addgene_145884)
