[The description below was written by a language model from this plasmid's Addgene catalogue record and pLannotate feature annotations shown in this document.]
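Description:
pAc5.1B-EGFP-DmLSm5_A is a 6.3 kb insect expression plasmid for producing a GFP-tagged version of the Drosophila melanogaster LSm5 protein (gene CG6610) in fly cells. The catalogue lists the backbone as unknown, although the name and the annotated parts point to a pAc5.1-type vector. In bacteria it is maintained through a ColE1/pUC-family origin and selected with ampicillin via the β-lactamase gene and its own promoter. The origin is annotated as a high-copy type, whereas the repository entry describes the plasmid as low copy. A partial tetracycline-resistance coding fragment and a short SV40 large T antigen fragment also appear in the annotation. These look like backbone remnants rather than functional elements.

The expression cassette is driven by the Drosophila actin 5C promoter, a strong constitutive promoter widely used in cultured insect cells. It is followed by the EGFP coding sequence and then the LSm5 open reading frame, placing EGFP at the N-terminus of the fusion. The automated annotation labels the insert as a fragment of human LSM5. This reflects homology to the closest database match, since the record states that the ORF is of fly origin and derived from an NCBI reference transcript. A V5 epitope tag lies downstream of the insert, but the record does not say whether it is in frame or preceded by a stop codon. An SV40 polyadenylation signal follows, annotated on the reverse strand.

The associated publication concerns Sm-fold proteins, decapping factors and P-body targeting, so the construct is suited to fluorescence localisation or interaction studies of LSm5 in Drosophila cells.
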