Features (pLannotate 1.2.2; 10 found; start..end, strand, type, name):
      1..2510    +  promoter       Ac5 promoter: Drosophila melanogaster actin 5C promoter
   2530..3246    +  CDS            EGFP: EGFP is a basic (constitutively fluorescent) green fluorescent protein published in 1996, derived from Aequorea victoria. It is reported to be a rapidly-maturing weak dimer with moderate acid sensitivity.
   3283..3525    +  CDS            LSM5 (fragment): LSM5_HUMAN - Experimental evidence at protein level: Swiss-Prot protein existence level 1. Plays role in pre-mRNA splicing as component of the U4/U6-U5 tri-snRNP complex that is involved in spliceosome assembly, and as component of the precatalytic spliceosome (spliceosome B complex) (PubMed:28781166). The heptameric LSM2-8 complex binds specifically to the 3'-terminal U-tract of U6 snRNA (PubMed:10523320). From Homo sapiens (Human).
   3574..3615    +  CDS            V5 tag: epitope tag from simian virus 5
   3715..3849    -  polyA_signal   SV40 poly(A) signal: SV40 polyadenylation signal
   3872..3956    -  CDS            large T antigen (fragment): large T antigen from SV40 (simian virus 40)
   3957..4404    +  CDS            TcR (fragment): tetracycline efflux protein; tet; confers resistance to tetracycline
   4450..5038    -  rep_origin     ori: high-copy-number ColE1/pMB1/pBR322/pUC origin of replication
   5209..6069    -  CDS            AmpR: β-lactamase; bla; confers resistance to ampicillin, carbenicillin, and related antibiotics
   6070..6174    -  promoter       AmpR promoter: bla
>Addgene plasmid #145884 | pAc5.1B-EGFP-DmLSm5_A | addgene full sequence | sequence record 362942 | Addgene NGS Result
CATGAATGGCATCAACTCTGAATCAAATCTTTGCAGATGCACCTACTTCTCATTTCCACTGTCACATCAT
TTTTCCAGATCTCGCTGCCTGTTATGTGGCCCACAAACCAAGACACGTTTTATGGCCATTAAAGCTGGCT
GATCGTCGCCAAACACCAAATACATAATGAATATGTACACATTCGAGAAAGAAGCGATCAAAGAAGCGTC
TTCGGGCGGAGTAGGAGAATGCGGAGGAGAAGGAGAACGAGCTGATCTAGTATCTCTCCACAATCCAATG
CCAACTGACCAACTGGCCATATTCGGAGCAATTTGAAGCCAATTTCCATCGCCTGGCGATCGCTCCATTC
TTGGCTATATGTTTTTCACCGTTACCCGGGGCCATTTTCAAAGACTCGTCGGCAAGATAAGATTGTGTCA
CTCGCTGTCTCTCTTCATTTGTCGAAGAATGCTGAGGAATTTCGCGATGACGTCGGCGAGTATTTTGAAG
AATGAGAATAATTTGTATTTATACGAAAATCAGTTAGTGGAATTTTCTACAAAAACATGTTATCTATAGA
TAATTTTGTTGCAAAATATGTTGACTATGACAAAGATTGTATGTATATACCTTTAATGTATTCTCATTTT
CTTATGTATTTATAATGGCAATGATGATACTGATGATATTTTAAGATGATGCCAGACCAAAAGGCTTGAA
TTTCTGCGTCTTTTGCCGAACGCAGTGCATGTGCAATTGTTGTTTTTTGGAATATTCAATTTTCGGACTG
TCCGCTTTGATTTCAGTTTCTTGGCTTATTCAAAAAGCAAAGTAAAGCCAAAAAAGCGAGATGGCAATAC
CAAATGCGGCAAAACGGTAGTGGAAGGAAAGGGGTGCGGGGCAGCGGAAGGAAGGGTGGGGCGGGGCGTG
GCGGGGTCTGTGGCTGGGCGCGACGTCACCGACGTTGGAGCCACTCCTTTGACCATGTGTGCGTGTGTGT
ATTATTCGTGTCTCGCCACTCGCCGGTTGTTTTTTTCTTTTTATGCTGCGCTCTCTCTAGCGCCATCTCG
CTTACGCATGCTCAACGCACCGCATGTTGCCGTTTCCTTTTATGCGTCATTTTGGCTCGAAATAGGCAAT
TATTTAAACAAAGATTAGTCAACGAAAACGCTAAAATAAATAAGTCTACAATATGGTTACTTATTGCCAT
GTGTGTGCAGCCAACGATAGCAACAAAAGCAACAACACAGGTGGCTTTCCCTCTTTCACTTTTTGTTTGC
AAGCCGCGTGCGAGCAAGACGGCACGACCGGCAAACGCAATTACGCTGACAAAGAGCAGACGAAGTTTTG
GCGAAAAACATCAAGGCGCCTGATACGAATGCATTTGCAATAACAATTGCGATATTTAATATTGTTTATG
AAGCTGTTTGACTTCAAAACACACAAAAAAAAAAATAAAACAAATTATTTGAAAGAGAATTAGGAATCGG
ACGCTTATCGTTAGGGTAACAACAAGAAATGCTTACTGAGTCACAGCCTCTGGAAAACTGCCGCAAGCCA
GAGAGAGAGAGAAAAAGAGGGAGAGCAGCTTAGACCGCATGTGCTTGTGTGTGAGGCGTCTCTCTCTTCG
TCTCTGTTGCGCAAACGCATAGACTGCACTGAAAAAATCGATTACCTATTTTTTATGAATGAATATTTGC
ACTATTACTATTCAAAACTATTAAGATAGCAATCACATTCAATAGCCAAATACTATACCACCTGAGCGAT
GCAACGAAATGATCAATTTGAGCAAAAATGCTGCATATTTAGGACGGCATCATTATAGAAATGCTTCTTG
CTGTGTACTTTTCTCTCGTCTGGCAGCTGTTTCGCCGTTATTGTTAAAACCGGCTTAAGTTAGGTGTGTT
TTCTACGACTAGTGAATGCCCTACTAGAAGATGTGTGTTGCACAAAATGTCCCTGGAATAACCAATTTGA
AGTGCAGATAGCAGTAAACGTAAGCTAATATGAATATTATTTAACTGTAATGTTTTAATATCGCTGGACA
TTACTAATAAACCCACTATAAACACATGTACATATGTATGTTTTGGCATACAATGAGTAGTTGGGGAAAA
AATGTGTAAAAGCACCGTGACCATCACAGCATAAAGATAACCAGCTGAAGTATCGAATATGAGTAACCCC
CAAATTGAATCACATGCCGCAACTGATAGGACCCATGGAAGTACACTCTTCATGGCGATATACAAGACAC
ACACAAGCACGAACACCCAGTTGCGGAGGAAATTCTCCGTAAATGAAAACCCAATCGGCGAACAATTCAT
ACCCATATATGGTAAAAGTTTTGAACGCGACTTGAGAGCGGAGAGCATTGCGGCTGATAAGGTTTTAGCG
CTAAGCGGGCTTTATAAAACGGGCTGCGGGACCAGTTTTCATATCACTACCGTTTGAGTTCTTGTGCTGT
GTGGATACTCCTCCCGACACAAAGCCGCTCCATCAGCCAGCAGTCGTCTAATCCAGAGACCCCGGATCGG
GGTACCATCATGGTGAGCAAGGGCGAGGAGCTGTTCACCGGGGTGGTGCCCATCCTGGTCGAGCTGGACG
GCGACGTAAACGGCCACAAGTTCAGCGTGTCCGGCGAGGGCGAGGGCGATGCCACCTACGGCAAGCTGAC
CCTGAAGTTCATCTGCACCACCGGCAAGCTGCCCGTGCCCTGGCCCACCCTCGTGACCACCCTGACCTAC
GGCGTGCAGTGCTTCAGCCGCTACCCCGACCACATGAAGCAGCACGACTTCTTCAAGTCCGCCATGCCCG
AAGGCTACGTCCAGGAGCGCACCATCTTCTTCAAGGACGACGGCAACTACAAGACCCGCGCCGAGGTGAA
GTTCGAGGGCGACACCCTGGTGAACCGCATCGAGCTGAAGGGCATCGACTTCAAGGAGGACGGCAACATC
CTGGGGCACAAGCTGGAGTACAACTACAACAGCCACAACGTCTATATCATGGCCGACAAGCAGAAGAACG
GCATCAAGGTGAACTTCAAGATCCGCCACAACATCGAGGACGGCAGCGTGCAGCTCGCCGACCACTACCA
GCAGAACACCCCCATCGGCGACGGCCCCGTGCTGCTGCCCGACAACCACTACCTGAGCACCCAGTCCGCC
CTGAGCAAAGACCCCAACGAGAAGCGCGATCACATGGTCCTGCTGGAGTTCGTGACCGCCGCCGGGATCA
CTCTCGGCATGGACGAGCTGTACAAGCCAAGCTTGAATTCTATGACTGCCGTTCCACCCCCCTCCAACAT
CTCTACCCTAATGCCATTGGAATTGGTGGACAAATGCATCGGTTCCCGCATCCACATTATCATGAAGAAC
GACAAGGAGATGGTGGGAACTCTCCTAGGATTCGATGACTTTGTGAATATGCTCTTAGACGACGTAACGG
AGTATGAAAATACCCCCGACGGCCGCCGCATCACCAAACTGGATCAGATTCTGCTTAACGGGAACAACAT
CACAATGTTGGTGCCTGGCGGAGAGCTGGCGGAGTAGGGCGGCCGCTCGAGTCTAGAGGGCCCGCGGTTC
GAAGGTAAGCCTATCCCTAACCCTCTCCTCGGTCTCGATTCTACGCGTACCGGTCATCATCACCATCACC
ATTGAGTTTAAACCCGCTGATCAGCCTCGACTGTGCCTTCTAAGGCCTGAGCTCGCTGATCAGCCTCGAT
CGAGGATCCAGACATGATAAGATACATTGATGAGTTTGGACAAACCACAACTAGAATGCAGTGAAAAAAA
TGCTTTATTTGTGAAATTTGTGATGCTATTGCTTTATTTGTAACCATTATAAGCTGCAATAAACAAGTTA
ACAACAACAATTGCATTCATTTTATGTTTCAGGTTCAGGGGGAGGTGTGGGAGGTTTTTTAAAGCAAGTA
AAACCTCTACAAATGTGGTATGGCTGATTATGATCAGTCGACCGATGCCCTTGAGAGCCTTCAACCCAGT
CAGCTCCTTCCGGTGGGCGCGGGGCATGACTATCGTCGCCGCACTTATGACTGTCTTCTTTATCATGCAA
CTCGTAGGACAGGTGCCGGCAGCGCTCTGGGTCATTTTCGGCGAGGACCGCTTTCGCTGGAGCGCGACGA
TGATCGGCCTGTCGCTTGCGGTATTCGGAATCTTGCACGCCCTCGCTCAAGCCTTCGTCACTGGTCCCGC
CACCAAACGTTTCGGCGAGAAGCAGGCCATTATCGCCGGCATGGCGGCCGACGCGCTGGGCTACGTCTTG
CTGGCGTTCGCGACGCGAGGCTGGATGGCCTTCCCCATTATGATTCTTCTCGCTTCCGGCGGCATCGGGA
TGCCCGCGTTGCAGGCCATGCTGTCCAGGCAGGTAGATGACGACCATCAGGGACAGCTTCAAGGCCAGCA
AAAGGCCAGGAACCGTAAAAAGGCCGCGTTGCTGGCGTTTTTCCATAGGCTCCGCCCCCCTGACGAGCAT
CACAAAAATCGACGCTCAAGTCAGAGGTGGCGAAACCCGACAGGACTATAAAGATACCAGGCGTTTCCCC
CTGGAAGCTCCCTCGTGCGCTCTCCTGTTCCGACCCTGCCGCTTACCGGATACCTGTCCGCCTTTCTCCC
TTCGGGAAGCGTGGCGCTTTCTCATAGCTCACGCTGTAGGTATCTCAGTTCGGTGTAGGTCGTTCGCTCC
AAGCTGGGCTGTGTGCACGAACCCCCCGTTCAGCCCGACCGCTGCGCCTTATCCGGTAACTATCGTCTTG
AGTCCAACCCGGTAAGACACGACTTATCGCCACTGGCAGCAGCCACTGGTAACAGGATTAGCAGAGCGAG
GTATGTAGGCGGTGCTACAGAGTTCTTGAAGTGGTGGCCTAACTACGGCTACACTAGAAGGACAGTATTT
GGTATCTGCGCTCTGCTGAAGCCAGTTACCTTCGGAAAAAGAGTTGGTAGCTCTTGATCCGGCAAACAAA
CCACCGCTGGTAGCGGTGGTTTTTTTGTTTGCAAGCAGCAGATTACGCGCAGAAAAAAAGGATCTCAAGA
AGATCCTTTGATCTTTTCTACGGGGTCTGACGCTCAGTGGAACGAAAACTCACGTTAAGGGATTTTGGTC
ATGAGATTATCAAAAAGGATCTTCACCTAGATCCTTTTAAATTAAAAATGAAGTTTTAAATCAATCTAAA
GTATATATGAGTAAACTTGGTCTGACAGTTACCAATGCTTAATCAGTGAGGCACCTATCTCAGCGATCTG
TCTATTTCGTTCATCCATAGTTGCCTGACTCCCCGTCGTGTAGATAACTACGATACGGGAGGGCTTACCA
TCTGGCCCCAGTGCTGCAATGATACCGCGAGACCCACGCTCACCGGCTCCAGATTTATCAGCAATAAACC
AGCCAGCCGGAAGGGCCGAGCGCAGAAGTGGTCCTGCAACTTTATCCGCCTCCATCCAGTCTATTAATTG
TTGCCGGGAAGCTAGAGTAAGTAGTTCGCCAGTTAATAGTTTGCGCAACGTTGTTGCCATTGCTGCAGGC
ATCGTGGTGTCACGCTCGTCGTTTGGTATGGCTTCATTCAGCTCCGGTTCCCAACGATCAAGGCGAGTTA
CATGATCCCCCATGTTGTGCAAAAAAGCGGTTAGCTCCTTCGGTCCTCCGATCGTTGTCAGAAGTAAGTT
GGCCGCAGTGTTATCACTCATGGTTATGGCAGCACTGCATAATTCTCTTACTGTCATGCCATCCGTAAGA
TGCTTTTCTGTGACTGGTGAGTACTCAACCAAGTCATTCTGAGAATAGTGTATGCGGCGACCGAGTTGCT
CTTGCCCGGCGTCAACACGGGATAATACCGCGCCACATAGCAGAACTTTAAAAGTGCTCATCATTGGAAA
ACGTTCTTCGGGGCGAAAACTCTCAAGGATCTTACCGCTGTTGAGATCCAGTTCGATGTAACCCACTCGT
GCACCCAACTGATCTTCAGCATCTTTTACTTTCACCAGCGTTTCTGGGTGAGCAAAAACAGGAAGGCAAA
ATGCCGCAAAAAAGGGAATAAGGGCGACACGGAAATGTTGAATACTCATACTCTTCCTTTTTCAATATTA
TTGAAGCATTTATCAGGGTTATTGTCTCATGAGCGGATACATATTTGAATGTATTTAGAAAAATAAACAA
ATAGGGGTTCCGCGCACATTTCCCCGAAAAGTGCCACCTGACGTCTAAGAAACCATTATTATCATGACAT
TAACCTATAAAAATAGGCGTATCACGAGGCCCTTTCGTCTTCAAGAATTAATTCTATATTCTAAAAACAC
AAATGATACTTCTAAAAAAAAAT
